Addgene plasmid #148328: pnEA-NpG-DmNanos_116-163-E151AF152AN155A_AB
Purpose: Bacterial Expression of DmNanos_116-163-E151AF152AN155A
Depositing lab: Elisa Izaurralde. Depositing organization: Max Planck Institute for Developmental Biology. Publication: Distinct modes of recruitment of the CCR4-NOT complex by Drosophila and vertebrate Nanos. Raisch T, Bhandari D, Sabath K, Helms S, Valkov E, Weichenrieder O, Izaurralde E. EMBO J. 2016 May 2;35(9):974-90. doi: 10.15252/embj.201593634. Epub 2016 Mar 11. PubMed 26968986.
Backbone
  Vector backbone: Unknown
  Vector type: Bacterial Expression
Growth in bacteria
  Bacterial resistance: Ampicillin, 100 μg/mL
  Growth temperature: 37°C
  Growth strain: DH5alpha
  Copy number: Low Copy
Gene/Insert
  Gene/Insert name: DmNanos_116-163-E151AF152AN155A
  Species: D. melanogaster (fly)
  Entrez Gene: nos (a.k.a. Dmel_CG5637, CG5637, DRONANOS, Dmel\CG5637, Dronanos, NANOS, NOS, Nanos, Nos, l(3)07117, l(3)j3B6, l(3)j4B6, nNOS)
  Cloning method: Unknown
Terms and licenses: Academic/Nonprofit Terms; Industry Terms: Not Available to Industry
Depositor comments: sequence of isoform B given by NCBI: NM_001275794.1 or UniProt.: A0A0B4KGY5 Plasmids from this collection were made available to the research community and donated after the lab closed. Please note that the sequence provided by the depositing laboratory may be theoretical/predicted or based on Sanger sequencing results. There may be discrepancies between sequencing results obtained by Addgene and the depositor sequence. If an Addgene verified sequence is not available, please contact before placing your order to request that our lab fully sequence the plasmid.
How to cite: pnEA-NpG-DmNanos_116-163-E151AF152AN155A_AB was a gift from Elisa Izaurralde (Addgene plasmid # 148328 ; http://n2t.net/addgene:148328 ; RRID:Addgene_148328)
