[The description below was written by a language model from this plasmid's Addgene catalogue record and pLannotate feature annotations shown in this document.]
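Description:
pnEA-NpG-DmNanos_116-163-E151AF152AN155A_AB is a 6.5 kb bacterial expression plasmid for producing a mutant fragment of Drosophila melanogaster Nanos in E. coli. The catalogue lists the backbone as unknown, but the annotated features point to a pET-type, pBR322-derived architecture. It has a ColE1/pMB1-family origin together with the bom mobility region and the rop gene, which keeps copy number low, consistent with the recorded low-copy status. Selection is by ampicillin through the bla gene under its own promoter. Several interrupted tetracycline-resistance fragments and the tet promoter appear to be non-functional remnants of the parental vector.

The expression cassette consists of a T7 promoter followed by a lac operator and the phage T7 gene 10 ribosome binding site, with a plasmid-borne lacI gene supplying repressor. Transcription therefore depends on T7 RNA polymerase in the host and can be induced with IPTG. The open reading frame begins with Schistosoma japonicum glutathione S-transferase, placed N-terminally to the short Nanos segment (residues 116–163, numbered according to isoform B per the depositor), and the cassette ends at a T7 terminator. The annotation does not identify what lies in the linker between GST and the insert. A small match to a T7 gene 10B-derived sequence sits just upstream of the terminator and is probably vector sequence rather than a deliberate tag. The insert carries three alanine substitutions, E151A, F152A and N155A. The associated study examines how Drosophila and vertebrate Nanos recruit the CCR4-NOT deadenylase complex. The GST fusion is thus suited to purification and pull-down style binding assays, plausibly as an interaction-testing mutant, although the record does not state the mutations' effect.
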