Features (pLannotate 1.2.2; 20 found; start..end, strand, type, name):
    104..208     +  promoter       AmpR promoter: bla
    209..1069    +  CDS            AmpR: β-lactamase; bla; confers resistance to ampicillin, carbenicillin, and related antibiotics
   1240..1828    +  rep_origin     ori: high-copy-number ColE1/pMB1/pBR322/pUC origin of replication
   2014..2156    -  misc_feature   bom: basis of mobility region from pBR322
   2258..2449    -  CDS            rop: Rop protein, which maintains plasmids at low copy number; rop
   2466..2846    +  CDS            YPB1_ECOLX: Protein predicted: Swiss-Prot protein existence level 4. From Escherichia coli.
   3088..3712    -  CDS            TcR (fragment): tetracycline efflux protein; tet; confers resistance to tetracycline
   3727..3748    -  protein_bind   CAP binding site: CAP binding activates transcription in the presence of cAMP. E. coli catabolite activator protein
   3761..4843    -  CDS            lacI: lac repressor; lacI; The lac repressor binds to the lac operator to inhibit transcription in E. coli. This inhibition can be relieved by adding lactose or isopropyl-β-D-thiogalactopyranoside (IPTG).
   4844..4921    -  promoter       lacI promoter: lacI
   4929..5208    -  CDS            TcR (fragment): tetracycline efflux protein; tet; confers resistance to tetracycline
   5230..5248    +  promoter       T7 promoter: promoter for bacteriophage T7 RNA polymerase
   5249..5273    +  protein_bind   lac operator: The lac repressor binds to the lac operator to inhibit transcription in E. coli. This inhibition can be relieved by adding lactose or isopropyl-β-D-thiogalactopyranoside (IPTG). lac repressor encoded by lacI
   5288..5310    +  RBS            RBS: efficient ribosome binding site from bacteriophage T7 gene 10 (Olins and Rangwala, 1989)
   5321..5971    +  CDS            GST: glutathione S-transferase from Schistosoma japonicum
   6031..6171    +  CDS            nos (fragment): NANOS_DROME - Experimental evidence at protein level: Swiss-Prot protein existence level 1. Maternal RNA-binding protein that is required for germ cells proliferation and self-renewal. Acts by forming a complex with pum and brat that regulates translation and mRNA stability. The complex binds to the Nanos Response Element (NRE), a 16 bp sequence in the hb mRNA 3'-UTR and prevents its translation. Controls posterior development. Rescuing factor for the abdominal defect of posterior group mutants. The other posterior group genes are not required for nanos function but rather play a role in local
   6200..6249    +  CDS            SET1 (fragment): solubility-enhancement tag derived from T7 phage gene 10B
   6257..6304    +  terminator     T7 terminator: transcription terminator for bacteriophage T7 RNA polymerase
   6327..6431    -  CDS            TcR (fragment): tetracycline efflux protein; tet; confers resistance to tetracycline
   6479..6507    -  promoter       tet promoter: E. coli promoter for tetracycline efflux protein gene
>Addgene plasmid #148328 | pnEA-NpG-DmNanos_116-163-E151AF152AN155A_AB | depositor full sequence | sequence record 290776 | Full Sequence
TTCTTGAAGACGAAAGGGCCTCGTGATACGCCTATTTTTATAGGTTAATGTCATGATAATAATGGTTTCT
TAGACGTCAGGTGGCACTTTTCGGGGAAATGTGCGCGGAACCCCTATTTGTTTATTTTTCTAAATACATT
CAAATATGTATCCGCTCATGAGACAATAACCCTGATAAATGCTTCAATAATATTGAAAAAGGAAGAGTAT
GAGTATTCAACATTTCCGTGTCGCCCTTATTCCCTTTTTTGCGGCATTTTGCCTTCCTGTTTTTGCTCAC
CCAGAAACGCTGGTGAAAGTAAAAGATGCTGAAGATCAGTTGGGTGCACGAGTGGGTTACATCGAACTGG
ATCTCAACAGCGGTAAGATCCTTGAGAGTTTTCGCCCCGAAGAACGTTTTCCAATGATGAGCACTTTTAA
AGTTCTGCTATGTGGCGCGGTATTATCCCGTGTTGACGCCGGGCAAGAGCAACTCGGTCGCCGCATACAC
TATTCTCAGAATGACTTGGTTGAGTACTCACCAGTCACAGAAAAGCATCTTACGGATGGCATGACAGTAA
GAGAATTATGCAGTGCTGCCATAACCATGAGTGATAACACTGCGGCCAACTTACTTCTGACAACGATCGG
AGGACCGAAGGAGCTAACCGCTTTTTTGCACAACATGGGGGATCATGTAACTCGCCTTGATCGTTGGGAA
CCGGAGCTGAATGAAGCCATACCAAACGACGAGCGTGACACCACGATGCCTGCAGCAATGGCAACAACGT
TGCGCAAACTATTAACTGGCGAACTACTTACTCTAGCTTCCCGGCAACAATTAATAGACTGGATGGAGGC
GGATAAAGTTGCAGGACCACTTCTGCGCTCGGCCCTTCCGGCTGGCTGGTTTATTGCTGATAAATCTGGA
GCCGGTGAGCGTGGGTCTCGCGGTATCATTGCAGCACTGGGGCCAGATGGTAAGCCCTCCCGTATCGTAG
TTATCTACACGACGGGGAGTCAGGCAACTATGGATGAACGAAATAGACAGATCGCTGAGATAGGTGCCTC
ACTGATTAAGCATTGGTAACTGTCAGACCAAGTTTACTCATATATACTTTAGATTGATTTAAAACTTCAT
TTTTAATTTAAAAGGATCTAGGTGAAGATCCTTTTTGATAATCTCATGACCAAAATCCCTTAACGTGAGT
TTTCGTTCCACTGAGCGTCAGACCCCGTAGAAAAGATCAAAGGATCTTCTTGAGATCCTTTTTTTCTGCG
CGTAATCTGCTGCTTGCAAACAAAAAAACCACCGCTACCAGCGGTGGTTTGTTTGCCGGATCAAGAGCTA
CCAACTCTTTTTCCGAAGGTAACTGGCTTCAGCAGAGCGCAGATACCAAATACTGTCCTTCTAGTGTAGC
CGTAGTTAGGCCACCACTTCAAGAACTCTGTAGCACCGCCTACATACCTCGCTCTGCTAATCCTGTTACC
AGTGGCTGCTGCCAGTGGCGATAAGTCGTGTCTTACCGGGTTGGACTCAAGACGATAGTTACCGGATAAG
GCGCAGCGGTCGGGCTGAACGGGGGGTTCGTGCACACAGCCCAGCTTGGAGCGAACGACCTACACCGAAC
TGAGATACCTACAGCGTGAGCTATGAGAAAGCGCCACGCTTCCCGAAGGGAGAAAGGCGGACAGGTATCC
GGTAAGCGGCAGGGTCGGAACAGGAGAGCGCACGAGGGAGCTTCCAGGGGGAAACGCCTGGTATCTTTAT
AGTCCTGTCGGGTTTCGCCACCTCTGACTTGAGCGTCGATTTTTGTGATGCTCGTCAGGGGGGCGGAGCC
TATGGAAAAACGCCAGCAACGCGGCCTTTTTACGGTTCCTGGCCTTTTGCTGGCCTTTTGCTCACATGTT
CTTTCCTGCGTTATCCCCTGATTCTGTGGATAACCGTATTACCGCCTTTGAGTGAGCTGATACCGCTCGC
CGCAGCCGAACGACCGAGCGCAGCGAGTCAGTGAGCGAGGAAGCGGAAGAGCGCCTGATGCGGTATTTTC
TCCTTACGCATCTGTGCGGTATTTCACACCGCATATATGGTGCACTCTCAGTACAATCTGCTCTGATGCC
GCATAGTTAAGCCAGTATACACTCCGCTATCGCTACGTGACTGGGTCATGGCTGCGCCCCGACACCCGCC
AACACCCGCTGACGCGCCCTGACGGGCTTGTCTGCTCCCGGCATCCGCTTACAGACAAGCTGTGACCGTC
TCCGGGAGCTGCATGTGTCAGAGGTTTTCACCGTCATCACCGAAACGCGCGAGGCAGCTGCGGTAAAGCT
CATCAGCGTGGTCGTGAAGCGATTCACAGATGTCTGCCTGTTCATCCGCGTCCAGCTCGTTGAGTTTCTC
CAGAAGCGTTAATGTCTGGCTTCTGATAAAGCGGGCCATGTTAAGGGCGGTTTTTTCCTGTTTGGTCACT
GATGCCTCCGTGTAAGGGGGATTTCTGTTCATGGGGGTAATGATACCGATGAAACGAGAGAGGATGCTCA
CGATACGGGTTACTGATGATGAACATGCCCGGTTACTGGAACGTTGTGAGGGTAAACAACTGGCGGTATG
GATGCGGCGGGACCAGAGAAAAATCACTCAGGGTCAATGCCAGCGCTTCGTTAATACAGATGTAGGTGTT
CCACAGGGTAGCCAGCAGCATCCTGCGATGCAGATCCGGAACATAATGGTGCAGGGCGCTGACTTCCGCG
TTTCCAGACTTTACGAAACACGGAAACCGAAGACCATTCATGTTGTTGCTCAGGTCGCAGACGTTTTGCA
GCAGCAGTCGCTTCACGTTCGCTCGCGTATCGGTGATTCATTCTGCTAACCAGTAAGGCAACCCCGCCAG
CCTAGCCGGGTCCTCAACGACAGGAGCACGATCATGCGCACCCGTGGCCAGGACCCAACGCTGCCCGAGA
TGCGCCGCGTGCGGCTGCTGGAGATGGCGGACGCGATGGATATGTTCTGCCAAGGGTTGGTTTGCGCATT
CACAGTTCTCCGCAAGAATTGATTGGCTCCAATTCTTGGAGTGGTGAATCCGTTAGCGAGGTGCCGCCGG
CTTCCATTCAGGTCGAGGTGGCCCGGCTCCATGCACCGCGACGCAACGCGGGGAGGCAGACAAGGTATAG
GGCGGCGCCTACAATCCATGCCAACCCGTTCCATGTGCTCGCCGAGGCGGCATAAATCGCCGTGACGATC
AGCGGTCCAGTGATCGAAGTTAGGCTGGTAAGAGCCGCGAGCGATCCTTGAAGCTGTCCCTGATGGTCGT
CATCTACCTGCCTGGACAGCATGGCCTGCAACGCGGGCATCCCGATGCCGCCGGAAGCGAGAAGAATCAT
AATGGGGAAGGCCATCCAGCCTCGCGTCGCGAACGCCAGCAAGACGTAGCCCAGCGCGTCGGCCGCCATG
CCGGCGATAATGGCCTGCTTCTCGCCGAAACGTTTGGTGGCGGGACCAGTGACGAAGGCTTGAGCGAGGG
CGTGCAAGATTCCGAATACCGCAAGCGACAGGCCGATCATCGTCGCGCTCCAGCGAAAGCGGTCCTCGCC
GAAAATGACCCAGAGCGCTGCCGGCACCTGTCCTACGAGTTGCATGATAAAGAAGACAGTCATAAGTGCG
GCGACGATAGTCATGCCCCGCGCCCACCGGAAGGAGCTGACTGGGTTGAAGGCTCTCAAGGGCATCGGTC
GAGATCCCGGTGCCTAATGAGTGAGCTAACTTACATTAATTGCGTTGCGCTCACTGCCCGCTTTCCAGTC
GGGAAACCTGTCGTGCCAGCTGCATTAATGAATCGGCCAACGCGCGGGGAGAGGCGGTTTGCGTATTGGG
CGCCAGGGTGGTTTTTCTTTTCACCAGTGAGACGGGCAACAGCTGATTGCCCTTCACCGCCTGGCCCTGA
GAGAGTTGCAGCAAGCGGTCCACGCTGGTTTGCCCCAGCAGGCGAAAATCCTGTTTGATGGTGGTTAACG
GCGGGATATAACATGAGCTGTCTTCGGTATCGTCGTATCCCACTACCGAGATATCCGCACCAACGCGCAG
CCCGGACTCGGTAATGGCGCGCATTGCGCCCAGCGCCATCTGATCGTTGGCAACCAGCATCGCAGTGGGA
ACGATGCCCTCATTCAGCATTTGCATGGTTTGTTGAAAACCGGACATGGCACTCCAGTCGCCTTCCCGTT
CCGCTATCGGCTGAATTTGATTGCGAGTGAGATATTTATGCCAGCCAGCCAGACGCAGACGCGCCGAGAC
AGAACTTAATGGGCCCGCTAACAGCGCGATTTGCTGGTGACCCAATGCGACCAGATGCTCCACGCCCAGT
CGCGTACCGTCTTCATGGGAGAAAATAATACTGTTGATGGGTGTCTGGTCAGAGACATCAAGAAATAACG
CCGGAACATTAGTGCAGGCAGCTTCCACAGCAATGGCATCCTGGTCATCCAGCGGATAGTTAATGATCAG
CCCACTGACGCGTTGCGCGAGAAGATTGTGCACCGCCGCTTTACAGGCTTCGACGCCGCTTCGTTCTACC
ATCGACACCACCACGCTGGCACCCAGTTGATCGGCGCGAGATTTAATCGCCGCGACAATTTGCGACGGCG
CGTGCAGGGCCAGACTGGAGGTGGCAACGCCAATCAGCAACGACTGTTTGCCCGCCAGTTGTTGTGCCAC
GCGGTTGGGAATGTAATTCAGCTCCGCCATCGCCGCTTCCACTTTTTCCCGCGTTTTCGCAGAAACGTGG
CTGGCCTGGTTCACCACGCGGGAAACGGTCTGATAAGAGACACCGGCATACTCTGCGACATCGTATAACG
TTACTGGTTTCACATTCACCACCCTGAATTGACTCTCTTCCGGGCGCTATCATGCCATACCGCGAAAGGT
TTTGCGCCATTCGATGGTGTCCGGGATCTCGACGCTCTCCCTTATGCGACTCCTGCATTAGGAAGCAGCC
CAGTAGTAGGTTGAGGCCGTTGAGCACCGCCGCCGCAAGGAATGGTGCATGCAAGGAGATGGCGCCCAAC
AGTCCCCCGGCCACGGGGCCTGCCACCATACCCACGCCGAAACAAGCGCTCATGAGCCCGAAGTGGCGAG
CCCGATCTTCCCCATCGGTGATGTCGGCGATATAGGCGCCAGCAACCGCACCTGTGGCGCCGGTGATGCC
GGCCACGATGCGTCCGGCGTAGAGGATCGAGATCTCGATCCCGCGAAATTAATACGACTCACTATAGGGG
AATTGTGAGCGGATAACAATTCCCCACTAGTAATAATTTTGTTTAACTTTAAGAAGGAGATATACCATGG
CCCCTATACTAGGTTATTGGAAAATTAAGGGCCTTGTGCAACCCACTCGACTTCTTTTGGAATATCTTGA
AGAAAAATATGAAGAGCATTTGTATGAGCGCGATGAAGGTGATAAATGGCGAAACAAAAAGTTTGAATTG
GGTTTGGAGTTTCCCAATCTTCCTTATTATATTGATGGTGATGTTAAATTAACACAGTCTATGGCCATCA
TACGTTATATAGCTGACAAGCACAACATGTTGGGTGGTTGTCCAAAAGAGCGTGCAGAGATTTCAATGCT
TGAAGGAGCGGTTTTGGATATTAGATACGGTGTTTCGAGAATTGCATATAGTAAAGACTTTGAAACTCTC
AAAGTTGATTTTCTTAGCAAGCTACCTGAAATGCTGAAAATGTTCGAAGATCGTTTATGTCATAAAACAT
ATTTAAATGGTGATCATGTAACCCATCCTGACTTCATGTTGTATGACGCTCTTGATGTTGTTTTATACAT
GGACCCAATGTGCCTGGATGCGTTCCCAAAATTAGTTTGTTTTAAAAAACGTATTGAAGCTATCCCACAA
ATTGATAAGTACTTGAAATCCAGCAAGTATATAGCATGGCCTTTGCAGGGCTGGCAAGCCACGTTTGGTG
GTGGCGACCATCCGCCAAAATCGGATGGTACCGGCAGCGGCCTGGAAGTTCTGTTCCAGGGGCCCCATAT
GCTCGAGAGTCACCAGCAAACGGACGAGATTGCGCGATCCTTGAAAATCTTTGCGCAGGTGACGACGGGC
GCAGCAGAAAATGCGGCTGGCTCGATGCAGGATGTGATGCAGGCGGCGGCGACCGCGGGCTATGCCAGCG
ATGATCTCGGTTAATCTAGAGCTAGCCCTAGGAGATCCGGCTGCTAACAAAGCCCGAAAGGAAGCTGAGT
TGGCTGCTGCCACCGCTGAGCAATAACTAGCATAACCCCTTGGGGCCTCTAAACGGGTCTTGAGGGGTTT
TTTGCTGAAAGGAGGAACTATATCCGGATATCCCGCAAGAGGCCCGGCAGTACCGGCATAACCAAGCCTA
TGCCTACAGCATCCAGGGTGACGGTGCCGAGGATGACGATGAGCGCATTGTTAGATTTCATACACGGTGC
CTGACTGCGTTAGCAATTTAACTGTGATAAACTACCGCATTAAAGCTTATCGATGATAAGCTGTCAAACA
TGAGAA
